>Addgene plasmid #45051 | pYX223-mtGFP | depositor partial sequence | sequence record 63129 | mtGFP cassette
AAGCTTATGGCCTCCACTCGTGTCCTCGCCTCTCGCCTGGCCTCCCGGATGGCTGCTTCCGCCAAGGTTG
CCCGCCCTGCTGTCCGCGTTGCTCAGGTCAGCAAGCGCACCATCCAGACTGGCTCCCCCCTCCAGACCCT
CAAGCGCACCCAGATGACCTCCATCGTCAACGCCACCACCCGCCAGGCTTTCCAGAAGCGCGCCTACTCT
TCCGGATCCCCGGGTACCAGATCTATGAGTAAGGGTGAAGAACTTTTCACTGGAGTTGTCCCAATTCTTG
TTGAATTAGATGGTGATGTTAATGGGCACAAATTTTCTGTCAGTGGAGAGGGTGAAGGTGATGCAACATA
CGGAAAACTTACCCTTAAATTTATTTGCACTACTGGAAAACTACCTGTTCCATGGCCAACACTTGTCACT
ACTCTGACCTATGGTGTTCAATGCTTTTCAAGATACCCAGATCATATGAAACGGCATGACTTTTCCAAGA
GTGCCATGCCCGAAGGTTATGTACAGGAAAGAACTATATTTTTCAAAGATGACGGGAACTACAAGACACG
TGCTGAAGTCAAGTTTGAAGGTGATACCCTTGTTAATAGAATCGAGTTAAAAGGTATTGATTTTAAAGAA
GATGGAAACATTCTTGGACACAAATTGGAATACAACTATAACTCACACAATGTATACATCATGGCAGACA
AACAAAAGAATGGAATCAAAGTTAACTTCAAAATTAGACACAACATTGAAGATGGAGGCGTTCAACTAGC
AGACCATTATCAACAAAATACTCCAATTGGCGATGGCCCTGTCCTTTTACCAGACAACCATTACCTGTCC
ACACAATCTGCCCTTTCGAAAGATCCCAACGAAAAGAGAGACCACATGGTCCTTCTTGAGTTTGTAACAG
CTGCTGGGATTACACATGGCATGGATGAACTATACAAATAAGAATTC
