>Addgene plasmid #45051 | pYX223-mtGFP | addgene partial sequence | sequence record 63991 | HIS3-R 5'-cactcaacgattagcgacca-3'
GTATCATATGGTCCAGAAACCCTATACCTGTGTGGACGTTAATCACTTGCGATTGTGTGGCCTGTTCTGC
TACTGCTTCTGCCTCTTTTTCTGGGAAGATCGAGTGCTCTATCGCTAGGGGACCACCCTTTAAAGAGATC
GCAATCTGAATCTTGGTTTCATTTGTAATACGCTTTACTAGGGCTTTCTGCTCTGTCATCTTTGCCTTCG
TTTATCTTGCCTGCTCATTTTTTAGTATATTCTTCGAAGAAATCACATTACTTTATATAATGTATAATTC
ATTATGTGATAATGCCAATCGCTAAGAAAAAAAAAGAGTCATCCGCTAGGTGGAAAAAAAAAAATGAAAA
TCATTACCGAGGCATAAAAAAATATAGAGTGTACTAGAGGAGGCCAAGAGTAATAGAAAAAGAAAATTGC
GGGAAAGGACTGTGTTATGACTTCCCTGACTAATGCCGTGTTCAAACGATACCTGGCAGTGACTCCTAGC
GCTCACCAAGCTCTTAAAACGGGAATTTATGGTGCACTCTCAGTACAATCTGCTCTGATGCCGCATAGTT
AAGCCAGCCCCGACACCCGCCAACACCCGCTGACGCGCCCTGACGGGCTTGTCTGCTCCCGGCATCCGCT
TACAGACAAGCTGTGACCGTCTCCGGGAGCTGCATGTGTCAGAGGTTTTCACCGTCATCACCGAAACGCG
CGAGACGAAAGGGCCTCGTGATACGCCTATTTTTATAGGTTAATGTCATGATAATAATGGTTTCTTAGAC
GTGCGGCCGCTCTAGAACTAGTGGATCAATTCCACGGACTATAGACTATACTAGTATACTCCGTCTACTG
TACGATACACTTCCGCTCAGGTCCTTGTCCTTTAACGAGGCCTTACCACTCTTTTGTTACTCTATTGATC
CAGCTCAGCAAAGGCAGTGTGATCTAAGATTCTATCTTCGCGATGTAGTAA
