>Addgene plasmid #45051 | pYX223-mtGFP | addgene partial sequence | sequence record 63992 | Gal1 5'-AATATACCTCTATACTTTAACGTC-3'
CTCTCGCCTGGCCTCCCGGATGGCTGCTTCCGCCAAGGTTGCCCGCCCTGCTGTCCGCGTTGCTCAGGTC
AGCAAGCGCACCATCCAGACTGGCTCCCCCCTCCAGACCCTCAAGCGCACCCAGATGACCTCCATCGTCA
ACGCCACCACCCGCCAGGCTTTCCAGAAGCGCGCCTACTCTTCCGGATCCCCGGGTACCAGATCTATGAG
TAAGGGTGAAGAACTTTTCACTGGAGTTGTCCCAATTCTTGTTGAATTAGATGGTGATGTTAATGGGCAC
AAATTTTCTGTCAGTGGAGAGGGTGAAGGTGATGCAACATACGGAAAACTTACCCTTAAATTTATTTGCA
CTACTGGAAAACTACCTGTTCCATGGCCAACACTTGTCACTACTCTGACCTATGGTGTTCAATGCTTTTC
AAGATACCCAGATCATATGAAACGGCATGACTTTTCCAAGAGTGCCATGCCCGAAGGTTATGTACAGGAA
AGAACTATATTTTTCAAAGATGACGGGAACTACAAGACACGTGCTGAAGTCAAGTTTGAAGGTGATACCC
TTGTTAATAGAATCGAGTTAAAAGGTATTGATTTTAAAGAAGATGGAAACATTCTTGGACACAAATTGGA
ATACAACTATAACTCACACAATGTATACATCATGGCAGACAAACAAAAGAATGGAATCAAAGTTAACTTC
AAAATTAGACACAACATTGAAGATGGAGGCGTTCAACTAGCAGACCATTATCAACAAAATACTCCAATTG
GCGATGGCCCTGTCCTTTTACCAGACAACCATTACCTGTCCACACAATCTGCCCTTTCGAAAGATCCCAA
CGAA
