[The description below was written by a language model from this plasmid's Addgene catalogue record.]
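Description:
pYX223-mtGFP is a yeast expression plasmid built on the pYX223 backbone and intended for use in Saccharomyces cerevisiae. It is a shuttle vector: in bacteria it is propagated under ampicillin selection, and in yeast it is maintained through the HIS3 auxotrophic marker, which complements histidine auxotrophy in his3 host strains. The record does not describe the origins of replication, lists the bacterial copy number as unknown, and does not say whether the plasmid is maintained in yeast as a high-copy episomal or low-copy centromeric vector.

The insert, mtGFP, encodes a mitochondria-targeted green fluorescent protein and was cloned between EcoRI and HindIII sites, both of which remain intact, so the cassette can be excised or exchanged. Expression is driven by a GAL promoter, a galactose-inducible and glucose-repressed yeast promoter that allows reporter production to be switched on or off through the choice of carbon source. The catalogue entry does not specify which mitochondrial targeting presequence is fused to GFP, which GFP variant is used, or which terminator follows the open reading frame, and no feature table is provided to confirm these details.

According to the associated publication title, the plasmid belongs to a set of mitochondria-targeted GFP tools for studying organelle biogenesis in budding yeast. It is typically used to label mitochondria in living cells for fluorescence microscopy, for example to examine mitochondrial morphology, distribution and inheritance in wild-type and mutant strains. The HIS3 marker and inducible promoter allow it to be combined with plasmids carrying other markers.
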