Addgene plasmid #45051: pYX223-mtGFP
Depositing lab: Benedikt Westermann. Depositing organization: Ludwig-Maximilians-Universitaet Muenchen (LMU). Publication: Mitochondria-targeted green fluorescent proteins: convenient tools for the study of organelle biogenesis in Saccharomyces cerevisiae. Westermann B, Neupert W. Yeast. 2000 Nov;16(15):1421-7. 10.1002/1097-0061(200011)16:15<1421::AID-YEA624>3.0.CO;2-U PubMed 11054823.
Backbone
  Vector backbone: pYX223
  Vector type: Yeast Expression
  Selectable markers: HIS3
Growth in bacteria
  Bacterial resistance: Ampicillin, 100 μg/mL
  Growth temperature: 37°C
  Growth strain: DH5alpha
  Copy number: Unknown
Gene/Insert
  Gene/Insert name: mtGFP
  Promoter: GAL
  Cloning method: Restriction Enzyme; 5′ cloning site EcoRI (not destroyed); 3′ cloning site HindIII (not destroyed)
  Sequencing primers: 5′ none; 3′ none
Terms and licenses: Academic/Nonprofit Terms; Industry Terms: Not Available to Industry
Depositor comments: additional information can be found at: http://www.zellbiologie.uni-bayreuth.de/sequences.htm
How to cite: pYX223-mtGFP was a gift from Benedikt Westermann (Addgene plasmid # 45051 ; http://n2t.net/addgene:45051 ; RRID:Addgene_45051)
